Addgene plasmid #149394: pCRISPR2_+10D+10U
Purpose: P. aeruginosa PA14 CRISPR2 locus, with 10bp addition downstream,and 10bp addition upstream of IHFprox site
Depositing lab: Blake Wiedenheft. Depositing organization: Montana State University. Publication: Distribution and phasing of sequence motifs that facilitate CRISPR adaptation. Santiago-Frangos A, Buyukyoruk M, Wiegand T, Krishna P, Wiedenheft B. Curr Biol. 2021 Aug 23;31(16):3515-3524.e6. doi: 10.1016/j.cub.2021.05.068. Epub 2021 Jun 25. PubMed 34174210.
Backbone
  Vector backbone: pHERD30T
  Backbone size w/o insert (bp): 5220
  Total vector size (bp): 7120
  Vector type: Bacterial Expression
Growth in bacteria
  Bacterial resistance: Gentamicin, 10 μg/mL
  Growth temperature: 37°C
  Growth strain: DH5alpha
  Copy number: High Copy
Gene/Insert
  Gene/Insert name: Pseudomonas aeruginosa PA14 CRISPR2 locus (alt name: P. aeruginosa PA14 CRISPR locus adjacent to the Cas1 gene)
  Species: Pseudomonas aeruginosa UCBPP-PA14
  Insert size (bp): 1900
  Mutation: 10bp inserted upstream and downstream of the IHFprox site
  Promoter: pBAD
  Cloning method: Restriction Enzyme; 5′ cloning site NcoI (unknown if destroyed); 3′ cloning site SphI (unknown if destroyed)
  Sequencing primers: 5′ pBAD_F
Terms and licenses: Academic/Nonprofit Terms; Industry Terms: Not Available to Industry
How to cite: pCRISPR2_+10D+10U was a gift from Blake Wiedenheft (Addgene plasmid # 149394 ; http://n2t.net/addgene:149394 ; RRID:Addgene_149394)
