[The description below was written by a language model from this plasmid's Addgene catalogue record and pLannotate feature annotations shown in this document.]
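Description:
pCRISPR2_+10D+10U is a bacterial plasmid built on the pHERD30T backbone, an E. coli–Pseudomonas shuttle vector. It carries a high-copy ColE1/pUC-type origin for propagation in E. coli together with the pRO1600 oriV and its cognate Rep protein, which support replication in Pseudomonas aeruginosa and related hosts. An incP oriT allows conjugative mobilisation from a suitable donor strain. Selection is by gentamicin, conferred by the aacC1 acetyltransferase gene downstream of a class 1 integron Pc promoter. The annotated β-lactamase and lacZα segments are only fragments left over from the backbone. The catalogue gives a total size of about 7.1 kb, close to the 7,064 nt of the sequenced record.

The insert is the roughly 1.9 kb CRISPR2 locus of P. aeruginosa UCBPP-PA14, the array that lies adjacent to the cas1 gene, cloned between NcoI and SphI sites. It sits downstream of the arabinose-inducible araBAD promoter, with the divergently transcribed araC regulator and a T7 gene 10 ribosome binding site contributed by the vector. The feature table detects 22 regularly spaced 28-nt direct repeats, which make up the CRISPR array. The few hundred bases between the promoter region and the first repeat are unannotated and presumably contain the leader sequence. According to the catalogue entry, this variant has 10 bp inserted both upstream and downstream of the proximal integration host factor binding site (IHFprox). These insertions are not annotated in the feature table. The associated study concerns the distribution and phasing of sequence motifs that facilitate CRISPR adaptation. This suggests the construct serves as a spacing mutant for testing how the position of the IHF site relative to neighbouring elements affects new spacer acquisition.
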