Features (pLannotate 1.2.2; 33 found; start..end, strand, type, name):
    301..323     +  RBS            RBS: efficient ribosome binding site from bacteriophage T7 gene 10 (Olins and Rangwala, 1989)
    669..696     +  ncRNA          CRISPR-DR4: Accession: RF01317 - CRISPR RNA direct repeat element
    729..756     +  ncRNA          CRISPR-DR4: Accession: RF01317 - CRISPR RNA direct repeat element
    790..817     +  ncRNA          CRISPR-DR4: Accession: RF01317 - CRISPR RNA direct repeat element
    850..877     +  ncRNA          CRISPR-DR4: Accession: RF01317 - CRISPR RNA direct repeat element
    910..937     +  ncRNA          CRISPR-DR4: Accession: RF01317 - CRISPR RNA direct repeat element
    970..997     +  ncRNA          CRISPR-DR4: Accession: RF01317 - CRISPR RNA direct repeat element
   1030..1057    +  ncRNA          CRISPR-DR4: Accession: RF01317 - CRISPR RNA direct repeat element
   1090..1117    +  ncRNA          CRISPR-DR4: Accession: RF01317 - CRISPR RNA direct repeat element
   1150..1177    +  ncRNA          CRISPR-DR4: Accession: RF01317 - CRISPR RNA direct repeat element
   1210..1237    +  ncRNA          CRISPR-DR4: Accession: RF01317 - CRISPR RNA direct repeat element
   1270..1297    +  ncRNA          CRISPR-DR4: Accession: RF01317 - CRISPR RNA direct repeat element
   1330..1357    +  ncRNA          CRISPR-DR4: Accession: RF01317 - CRISPR RNA direct repeat element
   1390..1417    +  ncRNA          CRISPR-DR4: Accession: RF01317 - CRISPR RNA direct repeat element
   1450..1477    +  ncRNA          CRISPR-DR4: Accession: RF01317 - CRISPR RNA direct repeat element
   1510..1537    +  ncRNA          CRISPR-DR4: Accession: RF01317 - CRISPR RNA direct repeat element
   1570..1597    +  ncRNA          CRISPR-DR4: Accession: RF01317 - CRISPR RNA direct repeat element
   1630..1657    +  ncRNA          CRISPR-DR4: Accession: RF01317 - CRISPR RNA direct repeat element
   1690..1717    +  ncRNA          CRISPR-DR4: Accession: RF01317 - CRISPR RNA direct repeat element
   1750..1777    +  ncRNA          CRISPR-DR4: Accession: RF01317 - CRISPR RNA direct repeat element
   1810..1837    +  ncRNA          CRISPR-DR4: Accession: RF01317 - CRISPR RNA direct repeat element
   1870..1897    +  ncRNA          CRISPR-DR4: Accession: RF01317 - CRISPR RNA direct repeat element
   1930..1957    +  ncRNA          CRISPR-DR4: Accession: RF01317 - CRISPR RNA direct repeat element
   2277..2424    +  CDS            lacZα (fragment): LacZα fragment of β-galactosidase; lacZ fragment
   2455..3288    -  CDS            pRO1600 Rep: replication protein for the broad-host-range plasmid pRO1600 from Pseudomonas aeruginosa&nbsp
   3302..3653    +  rep_origin     pRO1600 oriV: broad-host-range origin of replication from Pseudomonas aeruginosa plasmid pRO1600; requires the pRO1600 Rep protein for replication (West et al., 1994)
   3694..3722    +  promoter       Pc promoter: intI1 (promoter lies within the coding sequence); class 1 integron promoter
   3892..4425    +  CDS            GmR: gentamycin acetyltransferase; aacC1; confers resistance to gentamycin
   4502..5054    +  CDS            bla(M) (fragment): β-lactamase lacking the signal sequence; bla(M); allows cytosolic expression of β-lactamase
   5226..5814    +  rep_origin     ori: high-copy-number ColE1/pMB1/pBR322/pUC origin of replication
   5884..5992    -  oriT           oriT: incP origin of transfer
   6149..7027    -  CDS            araC: L-arabinose regulatory protein; araC
   7054..274     +  promoter       araBAD promoter (across the origin): araBAD; promoter of the L-arabinose operon of E. coli; the araC regulatory gene is transcribed in the opposite direction (Guzman et al., 1995)
>Addgene plasmid #149394 | pCRISPR2_+10D+10U | addgene full sequence | sequence record 301639 | Addgene NGS Result
TGTCCATATTGCATCAGACATTGCCGTCACTGCGTCTTTTACTGGCTCTTCTCGCTAACCAAACCGGTAA
CCCCGCTTATTAAAAGCATTCTGTAACAAAGCGGGACCAAAGCCATGACAAAAACGCGTAACAAAAGTGT
CTATAATCACGGCAGAAAAGTCCACATTGATTATTTGCACGGCGTCACACTTTGCTATGCCATAGCATTT
TTATCCATAAGATTAGCGGATCCTACCTGACGCTTTTTATCGCAACTCTCTACTGTTTCTCCATACCCGT
TTTTTTGGGCTAGAAATAATTTTGTTTAACTTTAAGAAGGAGATATACATACCCATGGATGCCTTGTCCG
AAATCGAGGCGGGCCACCCGAGCCTGTAGCGCCGCTCCCTGGCGCGACGCCCCCGGCCTGGCCGGGGGCT
TTGCGGCATCGCCCATCAAAAGACCTTTCGCGCCCGAACGGCACGGTTGATCGCCGTCCCGGTCCTCGCG
AAACGGCCGCCAATTGCCCGAAGCTTCCGACCCTTTTTTCGGACGATTTCTTACGCCCTTATAAATCAGC
AAGTTACGAGACCTCGAAAAAAGAGGGTTTCTGGCGGGAAAAACTCAAGGAGCTATGGTATTTCTTTTTC
CTTCAAATGGTTATAGGAGCTATTAGGTTTTCGGAGCTAGTTCACTGCCGTGTAGGCAGCTAAGAAAATC
AGCCGGACGTTGTAGTAGTCGAGCGCGGTGTTCACTGCCGTGTAGGCAGCTAAGAAAGCCGGGTGGTGAC
TTCTGGACGGCGTTCGTCAAGTTCACTGCCGTGTAGGCAGCTAAGAAAGACCTGGTTTTGGCCGACACAG
TGGCTGCGACGTTCACTGCCGTGTAGGCAGCTAAGAAACGGTCCTGCCAGTACTGCGGCAGGATCTGGTC
GTTCACTGCCGTGTAGGCAGCTAAGAAAAGCCTGGCGCCCTTCGAGTCCATCCAGCCCGGGTTCACTGCC
GTGTAGGCAGCTAAGAAACATCCAATTCGCCGATCCGGCGCAAGCGCCCGGTTCACTGCCGTGTAGGCAG
CTAAGAAAACGAAGCAGATCGCCGAATGCGGCGTCAGCGCGTTCACTGCCGTGTAGGCAGCTAAGAAAGT
GGGTGCAAATCGCGATTCTGGTCGCGTCGTGTTCACTGCCGTGTAGGCAGCTAAGAAATGAATATCAGCC
TGCAAAGCGTCGTCGTAGTAGTTCACTGCCGTGTAGGCAGCTAAGAAAAAGCCGGGCCGATGTTCGAGCC
TGGCTGCGTGGTTCACTGCCGTGTAGGCAGCTAAGAAATGGACAATGCGCAGCCCAGGCGCTGGATTTAC
GTTCACTGCCGTGTAGGCAGCTAAGAAAATGCGAGGCTGATCGAGGTGCGCGGTTCTGTTGTTCACTGCC
GTGTAGGCAGCTAAGAAAGTGCGCGGATGGCTGGTATCTCGAGCACGATTGTTCACTGCCGTGTAGGCAG
CTAAGAAAAGGCAAACAACGGAAAGATCACCACCGAAGGCGTTCACTGCCGTGTAGGCAGCTAAGAAAAA
CGAAACAGGCCCAGCACAGCCGCTTGATAAGTTCACTGCCGTGTAGGCAGCTAAGAAAACAAGACGCTCA
TCGACGGCAGCATCGAGACGGTTCACTGCCGTGTAGGCAGCTAAGAAAAAGGTGACGATGCACAGCTGTT
GCGCGCGGTTGTTCACTGCCGTGTAGGCAGCTAAGAAAATCCTCGAACAGCCCGGGTTCGGTCGCCTCCA
GTTCACTGCCGTGTAGGCAGCTAAGAAAAGGAGTTTGCGGCCCCGCTCCCTGCGGCTCTCGTTCACTGCC
GTGTAGGCAGCTAAGAAATTCACGGCGGGCTTGATGTCCGCGTCTACCTGGTTCACTGCCGTGTAGGCAG
CTAAGAAATTGCCGAGTACGATGCCTGATACATGAATCCAGTTCACTGCCGTGTAGGCAGCTAAGAAACT
CGAACCCACCTCGGCCACAACAGCCGCCGGGTTCGCTGCCGTCTAGGCAGAACCACCCTCCCCATCCCAC
TACCAAACATCCGAATATAAAGTTCCTACCCCGCCCGCCAGCCTCGCCCGTCCACGACAATGTGCCTCGC
TTGGAAGCTCACGCTCCTCACACAGACGAAAACGGGGTAGCGGCAATCGGCCATATCCGCTAAACAGTTG
CCTTGGCGCAGAATTCGATAGATCCGATAGGGACAGGCCACGGTCAACATGGACGACATTTCTCCCAGCG
AACTGAAGACGATCCTTCACTCGCATGCAAGCTTGGCACTGGCCGTCGTTTTACAACGTCGTGACTGGGA
AAACCCTGGCGTTACCCAACTTAATCGCCTTGCAGCACATCCCCCTTTCGCCAGCTGGCGTAATAGCGAA
GAGGCCCGCACCGATCGCCCTTCCCAACAGTTGCGCAGCCTGAAAGGCAGGCCGGGCCGTGGTGGCCACG
GCCTCTAGGCCAGATCCAGCGGCATCTGGGTTAGTCGAGCGCGGGCCGCTTCCCATGTCTCACCAGGGCG
AGCCTGTTTCGCGATCTCAGCATCTGAAATCTTCCCGGCCTTGCGCTTCGCTGGGGCCTTACCCACCGCC
TTGGCGGGCTTCTTCGGTCCAAAACTGAACAACAGATGTGTGACCTTGCGCCCGGTCTTTCGCTGCGCCC
ACTCCACCTGTAGCGGGCTGTGCTCGTTGATCTGCGTCACGGCTGGATCAAGCACTCGCAACTTGAAGTC
CTTGATCGAGGGATACCGGCCTTCCAGTTGAAACCACTTTCGCAGCTGGTCAATTTCTATTTCGCGCTGG
CCGATGCTGTCCCATTGCATGAGCAGCTCGTAAAGCCTGATCGCGTGGGTGCTGTCCATCTTGGCCACGT
CAGCCAAGGCGTATTTGGTGAACTGTTTGGTGAGTTCCGTCAGGTACGGCAGCATGTCTTTGGTGAACCT
GAGTTCTACACGGCCCTCACCCTCCCGGTAGATGATTGTTTGCACCCAGCCGGTAATCATCACACTCGGT
CTTTTCCCCTTGCCATTGGGCTCTTGGGTTAACCGGACTTCCCGCCGTTTCAGGCGCAGGGCCGCTTCTT
TGAGCTGGTTGTAGGAAGATTCGATAGGGACACCCGCCATCGTCGCTATGTCCTCCGCCGTCACTGAATA
CATCACTTCATCGGTGACAGGCTCGCTCCTCTTCACCTGGCTAATACAGGCCAGAACGATCCGCTGTTCC
TGAACACTGAGGCGATACGCGGCCTCGACCAGGGCATTGCTTTTGTAAACCATTGGGGGTGAGGCCACGT
TCGACATTCCTTGTGTATAAGGGGACACTGTATCTGCGTCCCACAATACAACAAATCCGTCCCTTTACAA
CAACAAATCCGTCCCTTCTTAACAACAAATCCGTCCCTTAATGGCAACAAATCCGTCCCTTTTTAAACTC
TACAGGCCACGGATTACGTGGCCTGTAGACGTCCTAAAAGGTTTAAAAGGGAAAAGGAAGAAAAGGGTGG
AAACGCAAAAAACGCACCACTACGTGGCCCCGTTGGGGCCGCATTTGTGCCCCTGAAGGGGCGGGGGAGG
CGTCTGGGCAATCCCCGTTTTACCAGTCCCCTATCGCCGCCTGAGAGGGCGCAGGAAGCGAGTAATCAGG
GTATCGAGGCGGATTCACCCTTGGCGTCCAACCAGCGGCACCAGCGGCGCGAATTGACATAAGCCTGTTC
GGTTCGTAAACTGTAATGCAAGTAGCGTATGCGCTCACGCAACTGGTCCAGAACCTTGACCGAACGCAGC
GGTGGTAACGGCGCAGTGGCGGTTTTCATGGCTTGTTATGACTGTTTTTTTGTACAGTCTATGCCTCGGG
CATCCAAGCAGCAAGCGCGTTACGCCGTGGGTCGATGTTTGATGTTATGGAGCAGCAACGATGTTACGCA
GCAGGGCAGTCGCCCTAAAACAAAGTTAGGTGGCTCAAGTATGGGCATCATTCGCACATGTAGGCTCGGC
CCTGACCAAGTCAAATCCATGCGGGCTGCTCTTGATCTTTTCGGTCGTGAGTTCGGAGACGTAGCCACCT
ACTCCCAACATCAGCCGGACTCCGATTACCTCGGGAACTTGCTCCGTAGTAAGACATTCATCGCGCTTGC
TGCCTTCGACCAAGAAGCGGTTGTTGGCGCTCTCGCGGCTTACGTTCTGCCCAAGTTTGAGCAGCCGCGT
AGTGAGATCTATATCTATGATCTCGCAGTCTCCGGCGAGCACCGGAGGCAGGGCATTGCCACCGCGCTCA
TCAATCTCCTCAAGCATGAGGCCAACGCGCTTGGTGCTTATGTGATCTACGTGCAAGCAGATTACGGTGA
CGATCCCGCAGTGGCTCTCTATACAAAGTTGGGCATACGGGAAGAAGTGATGCACTTTGATATCGACCCA
AGTACCGCCACCTAACAATTCGTTCAAGCCGAGATCGGCTTCCCGGCCGCGGAGTTGTTCGGTAAATTGT
CACAACGCCGCGGCCAATTCGACTCACCAGTCACAGAAAAGCATCTTACGGATGGCATGACAGTAAGAGA
ATTATGCAGTGCTGCCATAACCATGAGTGATAACACTGCGGCCAACTTACTTCTGACAACGATCGGAGGA
CCGAAGGAGCTAACCGCTTTTTTGCACAACATGGGGGATCATGTAACTCGCCTTGATCGTTGGGAACCGG
AGCTGAATGAAGCCATACCAAACGACGAGCGTGACACCACGATGCCTGTAGCAATGGCAACAACGTTGCG
CAAACTATTAACTGGCGAACTACTTACTCTAGCTTCCCGGCAACAATTAATAGACTGGATGGAGGCGGAT
AAAGTTGCAGGACCACTTCTGCGCTCGGCCCTTCCGGCTGGCTGGTTTATTGCTGATAAATCTGGAGCCG
GTGAGCGTGGGTCTCGCGGTATCATTGCAGCACTGGGGCCAGATGGTAAGCCCTCCCGTATCGTAGTTAT
CTACACGACGGGGAGTCAGGCAACTATGGATGAACGAAATAGACAGATCGCTGAGATAGGTGCCTCACTG
ATTAAGCATTGGTAACTGTCAGACCAAGTTTACTCATATATACTTTAGATTGATTTAAAACTTCATTTTT
AATTTAAAAGGATCTAGGTGAAGATCCTTTTTGATAATCTCATGACCAAAATCCCTTAACGTGAGTTTTC
GTTCCACTGAGCGTCAGACCCCGTAGAAAAGATCAAAGGATCTTCTTGAGATCCTTTTTTTCTGCGCGTA
ATCTGCTGCTTGCAAACAAAAAAACCACCGCTACCAGCGGTGGTTTGTTTGCCGGATCAAGAGCTACCAA
CTCTTTTTCCGAAGGTAACTGGCTTCAGCAGAGCGCAGATACCAAATACTGTTCTTCTAGTGTAGCCGTA
GTTAGGCCACCACTTCAAGAACTCTGTAGCACCGCCTACATACCTCGCTCTGCTAATCCTGTTACCAGTG
GCTGCTGCCAGTGGCGATAAGTCGTGTCTTACCGGGTTGGACTCAAGACGATAGTTACCGGATAAGGCGC
AGCGGTCGGGCTGAACGGGGGGTTCGTGCACACAGCCCAGCTTGGAGCGAACGACCTACACCGAACTGAG
ATACCTACAGCGTGAGCTATGAGAAAGCGCCACGCTTCCCGAAGGGAGAAAGGCGGACAGGTATCCGGTA
AGCGGCAGGGTCGGAACAGGAGAGCGCACGAGGGAGCTTCCAGGGGGAAACGCCTGGTATCTTTATAGTC
CTGTCGGGTTTCGCCACCTCTGACTTGAGCGTCGATTTTTGTGATGCTCGTCAGGGGGGCGGAGCCTATG
GAAAAACGCCAGCAACGCGGCCTTTTTACGGTTCCTGGCCTTTTGCTGGCCTTTTGCTCACAAGCTAGCT
TATCGGCCAGCCTCGCAGAGCAGGATTCCCGTTGAGCACCGCCAGGTGCGAATAAGGGACAGTGAAGAAG
GAACACCCGCTCGCGGGTGGGCCTACTTCACCTATCCTGCCCGGCTGACGCCGTTGGATACACCAAGGAA
AGTCTACACGAACCCTTTGGCAAAATCCTGTATATCGTGCGAAAAAGGATGGATATACCGAAAAAATCGC
TATAATGACCCCGAAGCAGGGTTATGCAGCGGAAAGTATACCTTAAGGAATCCCCAAATTATGACAACTT
GACGGCTACATCATTCACTTTTTCTTCACAACCGGCACGGAACTCGCTCGGGCTGGCCCCGGTGCATTTT
TTAAATACCCGCGAGAAATAGAGTTGATCGTCAAAACCAACATTGCGACCGACGGTGGCGATAGGCATCC
GGGTGGTGCTCAAAAGCAGCTTCGCCTGGCTGATACGTTGGTCCTCGCGCCAGCTTAAGACGCTAATCCC
TAACTGCTGGCGGAAAAGATGTGACAGACGCGACGGCGACAAGCAAACATGCTGTGCGACGCTGGCGATA
TCAAAATTGCTGTCTGCCAGGTGATCGCTGATGTACTGACAAGCCTCGCGTACCCGATTATCCATCGGTG
GATGGAGCGACTCGTTAATCGCTTCCATGCGCCGCAGTAACAATTGCTCAAGCAGATTTATCGCCAGCAG
CTCCGAATAGCGCCCTTCCCCTTGCCCGGCGTTAATGATTTGCCCAAACAGGTCGCTGAAATGCGGCTGG
TGCGCTTCATCCGGGCGAAAGAACCCCGTATTGGCAAATATTGACGGCCAGTTAAGCCATTCATGCCAGT
AGGCGCGCGGACGAAAGTAAACCCACTGGTGATACCATTCGCGAGCCTCCGGATGACGACCGTAGTGATG
AATCTCTCCTGGCGGGAACAGCAAAATATCACCCGGTCGGCAAACAAATTCTCGTCCCTGATTTTTCACC
ACCCCCTGACCGCGAATGGTGAGATTGAGAATATAACCTTTCATTCCCAGCGGTCGGTCGATAAAAAAAT
CGAGATAACCGTTGGCCTCAATCGGCGTTAAACCCGCCACCAGATGGGCATTAAACGAGTATCCCGGCAG
CAGGGGATCATTTTGCGCTTCAGCCATACTTTTCATACTCCCGCCATTCAGAGAAGAAACCAAT
